Addgene plasmid #90705: H2AFZ B2.3 gRNA
Purpose: 3rd generation lentiviral gRNA plasmid targeting human H2AFZ
Depositing lab: Iain Cheeseman. Depositing organization: Whitehead Institute for Biomedical Research. Publication: Large-Scale Analysis of CRISPR/Cas9 Cell-Cycle Knockouts Reveals the Diversity of p53-Dependent Responses to Cell-Cycle Defects. McKinley KL, Cheeseman IM. Dev Cell. 2017 Feb 27;40(4):405-420.e2. doi: 10.1016/j.devcel.2017.01.012. Epub 2017 Feb 16. PubMed 28216383.
Backbone
  Vector backbone: pLenti-sgRNA
  Backbone manufacturer: Eric Lander & David Sabatini labs (Addgene plasmid #71409)
  Backbone size w/o insert (bp): 9151
  Vector type: Lentiviral, CRISPR
  Selectable markers: Puromycin
Growth in bacteria
  Bacterial resistance: Ampicillin, 100 μg/mL
  Growth temperature: 37°C
  Growth strain: NEB Stable
  Copy number: Unknown
Gene/Insert
  Gene/Insert name: H2AFZ (Guide Designation B2.3) (alt name: pKMKO series)
  gRNA/shRNA sequence: CACCgTGTCGATGAATACGGCCCAC
  Species: H. sapiens (human)
  Promoter: U6
  Cloning method: Restriction Enzyme; 5′ cloning site BsmBI (destroyed during cloning); 3′ cloning site BsmBI (destroyed during cloning)
  Sequencing primers: 5′ hU6-F (5'-GAGGGCCTATTTCCCATGATT-3'); 3′ EF1a-R (5'-CACGGCGACTACTGCACTTA-3')
Terms and licenses: Academic/Nonprofit Terms; Industry Terms: Not Available to Industry
Depositor comments: Please note that gRNA target sequence listed is not strictly the 20nt spacer sequence, but also contains the 5' BsmBI overhang. For more information about knockout human cell lines generated using this plasmid, please see http://cellcycleknockouts.wi.mit.edu/ .
How to cite: H2AFZ B2.3 gRNA was a gift from Iain Cheeseman (Addgene plasmid # 90705 ; http://n2t.net/addgene:90705 ; RRID:Addgene_90705)
