[The description below was written by a language model from this plasmid's Addgene catalogue record and pLannotate feature annotations shown in this document.]
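Description:
H2AFZ B2.3 gRNA is a third-generation lentiviral CRISPR plasmid built on the pLenti-sgRNA backbone that expresses a single guide RNA against the human histone variant gene H2AFZ. It is propagated in E. coli through a high-copy ColE1/pUC-type origin with ampicillin resistance (β-lactamase). The backbone also carries an f1 origin, an SV40 origin and remnants of a lac/lacZα cloning region flanked by T3 and T7 promoters. The catalogue lists the empty backbone at 9,151 bp, whereas the annotated full sequence is 7,302 nt. This may reflect loss of a stuffer fragment when the guide was cloned between the two BsmBI sites, both destroyed in the process, but the record does not explain the difference.

The viral genome is driven by an RSV promoter fused to a truncated HIV-1 5' LTR, making transcription Tat-independent. It is followed by the Ψ packaging signal with a gag fragment, the RRE for Rev-dependent nuclear export, and a cPPT/CTS. It ends in a ΔU3 self-inactivating 3' LTR with a downstream SV40 polyadenylation signal. Within this frame, a human U6 RNA polymerase III promoter drives the H2AFZ spacer joined to a Streptococcus pyogenes tracrRNA-derived scaffold. A separate EF-1α core promoter drives puromycin N-acetyltransferase, stabilised by a WPRE, for selecting transduced mammalian cells.

No Cas9 is annotated, so the nuclease must be supplied separately, for example by a Cas9-expressing cell line. The plasmid belongs to a guide series used in a large-scale analysis of cell-cycle gene knockouts in human cells, and serves to generate H2AFZ knockouts after lentiviral delivery.
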