Features (pLannotate 1.2.2; 27 found; start..end, strand, type, name):
     49..70      +  protein_bind   CAP binding site: CAP binding activates transcription in the presence of cAMP. E. coli catabolite activator protein
     85..115     +  promoter       lac promoter: promoter for the E. coli lac operon
    123..139     +  protein_bind   lac operator: The lac repressor binds to the lac operator to inhibit transcription in E. coli. This inhibition can be relieved by adding lactose or isopropyl-β-D-thiogalactopyranoside (IPTG). lac repressor encoded by lacI
    184..202     +  promoter       T3 promoter: promoter for bacteriophage T3 RNA polymerase
    230..456     +  promoter       RSV promoter: Rous sarcoma virus enhancer/promoter
    457..637     +  LTR            5' LTR (truncated): truncated 5' long terminal repeat (LTR) from HIV-1
    684..809     +  misc_feature   HIV-1 Ψ: packaging signal of human immunodeficiency virus type 1
    793..1156    +  CDS            HIV-1 gag (fragment): gag protein from human immunodeficiency virus 1; gag
   1302..1535    +  misc_feature   RRE: The Rev response element (RRE) of HIV-1 allows for Rev-dependent mRNA export from the nucleus to the cytoplasm.
   1912..1938    +  CDS            Rev (fragment): human immunodeficiency virus 1 (HIV-1) Rev protein; rev; enhances nuclear export of unspliced and incompletely spliced viral mRNAs
   1942..2182    +  promoter       U6 promoter: RNA polymerase III promoter for human U6 snRNA
   2230..2297    +  misc_RNA       tracrRNA (fragment): trans-activating CRISPR RNA for the Streptococcus pyogenes CRISPR/Cas9 system
   2346..2463    +  misc_feature   cPPT/CTS: central polypurine tract and central termination sequence of HIV-1
   2532..2743    +  promoter       EF-1α core promoter: core promoter for human elongation factor EF-1α
   2769..3368    +  CDS            PuroR (fragment): puromycin N-acetyltransferase; pac from Streptomyces; confers resistance to puromycin
   3384..3972    +  misc_feature   WPRE: woodchuck hepatitis virus posttranscriptional regulatory element
   4023..4042    +  misc_feature   cPPT/CTS (fragment): central polypurine tract and central termination sequence of HIV-1
   4044..4277    +  LTR            3' LTR (ΔU3): self-inactivating 3' long terminal repeat (LTR) from HIV-1
   4355..4476    +  polyA_signal   SV40 poly(A) signal: SV40 polyadenylation signal
   4516..4651    +  rep_origin     SV40 ori: SV40 origin of replication
   4672..4690    -  promoter       T7 promoter: promoter for bacteriophage T7 RNA polymerase
   4698..4853    +  CDS            lacZα (fragment): LacZα fragment of β-galactosidase; lacZ fragment
   4858..5286    +  rep_origin     f1 ori (sequence partly withheld): f1 bacteriophage origin of replication; arrow indicates direction of (+) strand synthesis
   5339..5443    +  promoter       AmpR promoter: bla
   5444..6304    +  CDS            AmpR: β-lactamase; bla; confers resistance to ampicillin, carbenicillin, and related antibiotics
   6475..7063    +  rep_origin     ori: high-copy-number ColE1/pMB1/pBR322/pUC origin of replication
   7246..36      +  CDS            lacI (fragment) (across the origin): lac repressor; lacI; The lac repressor binds to the lac operator to inhibit transcription in E. coli. This inhibition can be relieved by adding lactose or isopropyl-β-D-thiogalactopyranoside (IPTG).
>Addgene plasmid #90705 | H2AFZ B2.3 gRNA | addgene full sequence | sequence record 190254
GCACGACAGGTTTCCCGACTGGAAAGCGGGCAGTGAGCGCAACGCAATTAATGTGAGTTAGCTCACTCAT
TAGGCACCCCAGGCTTTACACTTTATGCTTCCGGCTCGTATGTTGTGTGGAATTGTGAGCGGATAACAAT
TTCACACAGGAAACAGCTATGACCATGATTACGCCAAGCGCGCAATTAACCCTCACTAAAGGGAACAAAA
GCTGGAGCTGCAAGCTTAATGTAGTCTTATGCAATACTCTTGTAGTCTTGCAACATGGTAACGATGAGTT
AGCAACATGCCTTACAAGGAGAGAAAAAGCACCGTGCATGCCGATTGGTGGAAGTAAGGTGGTACGATCG
TGCCTTATTAGGAAGGCAACAGACGGGTCTGACATGGATTGGACGAACCACTGAATTGCCGCATTGCAGA
GATATTGTATTTAAGTGCCTAGCTCGATACATAAACGGGTCTCTCTGGTTAGACCAGATCTGAGCCTGGG
AGCTCTCTGGCTAACTAGGGAACCCACTGCTTAAGCCTCAATAAAGCTTGCCTTGAGTGCTTCAAGTAGT
GTGTGCCCGTCTGTTGTGTGACTCTGGTAACTAGAGATCCCTCAGACCCTTTTAGTCAGTGTGGAAAATC
TCTAGCAGTGGCGCCCGAACAGGGACTTGAAAGCGAAAGGGAAACCAGAGGAGCTCTCTCGACGCAGGAC
TCGGCTTGCTGAAGCGCGCACGGCAAGAGGCGAGGGGCGGCGACTGGTGAGTACGCCAAAAATTTTGACT
AGCGGAGGCTAGAAGGAGAGAGATGGGTGCGAGAGCGTCAGTATTAAGCGGGGGAGAATTAGATCGCGAT
GGGAAAAAATTCGGTTAAGGCCAGGGGGAAAGAAAAAATATAAATTAAAACATATAGTATGGGCAAGCAG
GGAGCTAGAACGATTCGCAGTTAATCCTGGCCTGTTAGAAACATCAGAAGGCTGTAGACAAATACTGGGA
CAGCTACAACCATCCCTTCAGACAGGATCAGAAGAACTTAGATCATTATATAATACAGTAGCAACCCTCT
ATTGTGTGCATCAAAGGATAGAGATAAAAGACACCAAGGAAGCTTTAGACAAGATAGAGGAAGAGCAAAA
CAAAAGTAAGACCACCGCACAGCAAGCGGCCGCTGATCTTCAGACCTGGAGGAGGAGATATGAGGGACAA
TTGGAGAAGTGAATTATATAAATATAAAGTAGTAAAAATTGAACCATTAGGAGTAGCACCCACCAAGGCA
AAGAGAAGAGTGGTGCAGAGAGAAAAAAGAGCAGTGGGAATAGGAGCTTTGTTCCTTGGGTTCTTGGGAG
CAGCAGGAAGCACTATGGGCGCAGCGTCAATGACGCTGACGGTACAGGCCAGACAATTATTGTCTGGTAT
AGTGCAGCAGCAGAACAATTTGCTGAGGGCTATTGAGGCGCAACAGCATCTGTTGCAACTCACAGTCTGG
GGCATCAAGCAGCTCCAGGCAAGAATCCTGGCTGTGGAAAGATACCTAAAGGATCAACAGCTCCTGGGGA
TTTGGGGTTGCTCTGGAAAACTCATTTGCACCACTGCTGTGCCTTGGAATGCTAGTTGGAGTAATAAATC
TCTGGAACAGATTTGGAATCACACGACCTGGATGGAGTGGGACAGAGAAATTAACAATTACACAAGCTTA
ATACACTCCTTAATTGAAGAATCGCAAAACCAGCAAGAAAAGAATGAACAAGAATTATTGGAATTAGATA
AATGGGCAAGTTTGTGGAATTGGTTTAACATAACAAATTGGCTGTGGTATATAAAATTATTCATAATGAT
AGTAGGAGGCTTGGTAGGTTTAAGAATAGTTTTTGCTGTACTTTCTATAGTGAATAGAGTTAGGCAGGGA
TATTCACCATTATCGTTTCAGACCCACCTCCCAACCCCGAGGGGACCCAGAGAGGGCCTATTTCCCATGA
TTCCTTCATATTTGCATATACGATACAAGGCTGTTAGAGAGATAATTAGAATTAATTTGACTGTAAACAC
AAAGATATTAGTACAAAATACGTGACGTAGAAAGTAATAATTTCTTGGGTAGTTTGCAGTTTTAAAATTA
TGTTTTAAAATGGACTATCATATGCTTACCGTAACTTGAAAGTATTTCGATTTCTTGGCTTTATATATCT
TGTGGAAAGGACGAAACACCGTGTCGATGAATACGGCCCACGTTTAAGAGCTATGCTGGAAACAGCATAG
CAAGTTTAAATAAGGCTAGTCCGTTATCAACTTGAAAAAGTGGCACCGAGTCGGTGCTTTTTTTGAATTC
TAGATCTTGAGACAAATGGCAGTATTCATCCACAATTTTAAAAGAAAAGGGGGGATTGGGGGGTACAGTG
CAGGGGAAAGAATAGTAGACATAATAGCAACAGACATACAAACTAAAGAATTACAAAAACAAATTACAAA
AATTCAAAATTTTCGGGTTTATTACAGGGACAGCAGAGATCCACTTTGGCGCCGGCTCGAGTGGCTCCGG
TGCCCGTCAGTGGGCAGAGCGCACATCGCCCACAGTCCCCGAGAAGTTGGGGGGAGGGGTCGGCAATTGA
ACCGGTGCCTAGAGAAGGTGGCGCGGGGTAAACTGGGAAAGTGATGTCGTGTACTGGCTCCGCCTTTTTC
CCGAGGGTGGGGGAGAACCGTATATAAGTGCAGTAGTCGCCGTGAACGTTCTTTTTCGCAACGGGTTTGC
CGCCAGAACACAGGTGTCGTGACGCGGGATCCGCCACCATGACCGAGTACAAGCCCACGGTGCGCCTCGC
CACCCGCGACGACGTCCCCAGGGCCGTACGCACCCTCGCCGCCGCGTTCGCCGACTACCCCGCCACGCGC
CACACCGTCGATCCGGACCGCCACATCGAGCGGGTCACCGAGCTGCAAGAACTCTTCCTCACGCGCGTCG
GGCTCGACATCGGCAAGGTGTGGGTCGCGGACGACGGCGCCGCGGTGGCGGTCTGGACCACGCCGGAGAG
CGTCGAAGCGGGGGCGGTGTTCGCCGAGATCGGCCCGCGCATGGCCGAGTTGAGCGGTTCCCGGCTGGCC
GCGCAGCAACAGATGGAAGGCCTCCTGGCGCCGCACCGGCCCAAGGAGCCCGCGTGGTTCCTGGCCACCG
TCGGAGTCTCGCCCGACCACCAGGGCAAGGGTCTGGGCAGCGCCGTCGTGCTCCCCGGAGTGGAGGCGGC
CGAGCGCGCCGGGGTGCCCGCCTTCCTGGAGACCTCCGCGCCCCGCAACCTCCCCTTCTACGAGCGGCTC
GGCTTCACCGTCACCGCCGACGTCGAGGTGCCCGAAGGACCGCGCACCTGGTGCATGACCCGCAAGCCCG
GTGCCTGAACGCGTTAAGTCGACAATCAACCTCTGGATTACAAAATTTGTGAAAGATTGACTGGTATTCT
TAACTATGTTGCTCCTTTTACGCTATGTGGATACGCTGCTTTAATGCCTTTGTATCATGCTATTGCTTCC
CGTATGGCTTTCATTTTCTCCTCCTTGTATAAATCCTGGTTGCTGTCTCTTTATGAGGAGTTGTGGCCCG
TTGTCAGGCAACGTGGCGTGGTGTGCACTGTGTTTGCTGACGCAACCCCCACTGGTTGGGGCATTGCCAC
CACCTGTCAGCTCCTTTCCGGGACTTTCGCTTTCCCCCTCCCTATTGCCACGGCGGAACTCATCGCCGCC
TGCCTTGCCCGCTGCTGGACAGGGGCTCGGCTGTTGGGCACTGACAATTCCGTGGTGTTGTCGGGGAAAT
CATCGTCCTTTCCTTGGCTGCTCGCCTGTGTTGCCACCTGGATTCTGCGCGGGACGTCCTTCTGCTACGT
CCCTTCGGCCCTCAATCCAGCGGACCTTCCTTCCCGCGGCCTGCTGCCGGCTCTGCGGCCTCTTCCGCGT
CTTCGCCTTCGCCCTCAGACGAGTCGGATCTCCCTTTGGGCCGCCTCCCCGCGTCGACTTTAAGACCAAT
GACTTACAAGGCAGCTGTAGATCTTAGCCACTTTTTAAAAGAAAAGGGGGGACTGGAAGGGCTAATTCAC
TCCCAACGAAGACAAGATCTGCTTTTTGCTTGTACTGGGTCTCTCTGGTTAGACCAGATCTGAGCCTGGG
AGCTCTCTGGCTAACTAGGGAACCCACTGCTTAAGCCTCAATAAAGCTTGCCTTGAGTGCTTCAAGTAGT
GTGTGCCCGTCTGTTGTGTGACTCTGGTAACTAGAGATCCCTCAGACCCTTTTAGTCAGTGTGGAAAATC
TCTAGCAGTACGTATAGTAGTTCATGTCATCTTATTATTCAGTATTTATAACTTGCAAAGAAATGAATAT
CAGAGAGTGAGAGGAACTTGTTTATTGCAGCTTATAATGGTTACAAATAAAGCAATAGCATCACAAATTT
CACAAATAAAGCATTTTTTTCACTGCATTCTAGTTGTGGTTTGTCCAAACTCATCAATGTATCTTATCAT
GTCTGGCTCTAGCTATCCCGCCCCTAACTCCGCCCATCCCGCCCCTAACTCCGCCCAGTTCCGCCCATTC
TCCGCCCCATGGCTGACTAATTTTTTTTATTTATGCAGAGGCCGAGGCCGCCTCGGCCTCTGAGCTATTC
CAGAAGTAGTGAGGAGGCTTTTTTGGAGGCCTAGGGACGTACCCAATTCGCCCTATAGTGAGTCGTATTA
CGCGCGCTCACTGGCCGTCGTTTTACAACGTCGTGACTGGGAAAACCCTGGCGTTACCCAACTTAATCGC
CTTGCAGCACATCCCCCTTTCGCCAGCTGGCGTAATAGCGAAGAGGCCCGCACCGATCGCCCTTCCCAAC
AGTTGCGCAGCCTGAATGGCGAATGGG
[124 nt withheld, positions 4858-4981]
C
[91 nt withheld, positions 4983-5073]
A
[49 nt withheld, positions 5075-5123]
CCTTTGACGTTGGAGTCCACGTTCTTT
[37 nt withheld, positions 5151-5187]
ACCCTATCTCGGTCTATTCTTTTGATTTATAAGGGATTTTGCCGATTTCGGCCTATTGGTTAAAAAATGA
GCTGATTTAACAAAAATTTAACGCGAATTTTAACAAAATATTAACGCTTACAATTTAGGTGGCACTTTTC
GGGGAAATGTGCGCGGAACCCCTATTTGTTTATTTTTCTAAATACATTCAAATATGTATCCGCTCATGAG
ACAATAACCCTGATAAATGCTTCAATAATATTGAAAAAGGAAGAGTATGAGTATTCAACATTTCCGTGTC
GCCCTTATTCCCTTTTTTGCGGCATTTTGCCTTCCTGTTTTTGCTCACCCAGAAACGCTGGTGAAAGTAA
AAGATGCTGAAGATCAGTTGGGTGCACGAGTGGGTTACATCGAACTGGATCTCAACAGCGGTAAGATCCT
TGAGAGTTTTCGCCCCGAAGAACGTTTTCCAATGATGAGCACTTTTAAAGTTCTGCTATGTGGCGCGGTA
TTATCCCGTATTGACGCCGGGCAAGAGCAACTCGGTCGCCGCATACACTATTCTCAGAATGACTTGGTTG
AGTACTCACCAGTCACAGAAAAGCATCTTACGGATGGCATGACAGTAAGAGAATTATGCAGTGCTGCCAT
AACCATGAGTGATAACACTGCGGCCAACTTACTTCTGACAACGATCGGAGGACCGAAGGAGCTAACCGCT
TTTTTGCACAACATGGGGGATCATGTAACTCGCCTTGATCGTTGGGAACCGGAGCTGAATGAAGCCATAC
CAAACGACGAGCGTGACACCACGATGCCTGTAGCAATGGCAACAACGTTGCGCAAACTATTAACTGGCGA
ACTACTTACTCTAGCTTCCCGGCAACAATTAATAGACTGGATGGAGGCGGATAAAGTTGCAGGACCACTT
CTGCGCTCGGCCCTTCCGGCTGGCTGGTTTATTGCTGATAAATCTGGAGCCGGTGAGCGTGGGTCTCGCG
GTATCATTGCAGCACTGGGGCCAGATGGTAAGCCCTCCCGTATCGTAGTTATCTACACGACGGGGAGTCA
GGCAACTATGGATGAACGAAATAGACAGATCGCTGAGATAGGTGCCTCACTGATTAAGCATTGGTAACTG
TCAGACCAAGTTTACTCATATATACTTTAGATTGATTTAAAACTTCATTTTTAATTTAAAAGGATCTAGG
TGAAGATCCTTTTTGATAATCTCATGACCAAAATCCCTTAACGTGAGTTTTCGTTCCACTGAGCGTCAGA
CCCCGTAGAAAAGATCAAAGGATCTTCTTGAGATCCTTTTTTTCTGCGCGTAATCTGCTGCTTGCAAACA
AAAAAACCACCGCTACCAGCGGTGGTTTGTTTGCCGGATCAAGAGCTACCAACTCTTTTTCCGAAGGTAA
CTGGCTTCAGCAGAGCGCAGATACCAAATACTGTTCTTCTAGTGTAGCCGTAGTTAGGCCACCACTTCAA
GAACTCTGTAGCACCGCCTACATACCTCGCTCTGCTAATCCTGTTACCAGTGGCTGCTGCCAGTGGCGAT
AAGTCGTGTCTTACCGGGTTGGACTCAAGACGATAGTTACCGGATAAGGCGCAGCGGTCGGGCTGAACGG
GGGGTTCGTGCACACAGCCCAGCTTGGAGCGAACGACCTACACCGAACTGAGATACCTACAGCGTGAGCT
ATGAGAAAGCGCCACGCTTCCCGAAGGGAGAAAGGCGGACAGGTATCCGGTAAGCGGCAGGGTCGGAACA
GGAGAGCGCACGAGGGAGCTTCCAGGGGGAAACGCCTGGTATCTTTATAGTCCTGTCGGGTTTCGCCACC
TCTGACTTGAGCGTCGATTTTTGTGATGCTCGTCAGGGGGGCGGAGCCTATGGAAAAACGCCAGCAACGC
GGCCTTTTTACGGTTCCTGGCCTTTTGCTGGCCTTTTGCTCACATGTTCTTTCCTGCGTTATCCCCTGAT
TCTGTGGATAACCGTATTACCGCCTTTGAGTGAGCTGATACCGCTCGCCGCAGCCGAACGACCGAGCGCA
GCGAGTCAGTGAGCGAGGAAGCGGAAGAGCGCCCAATACGCAAACCGCCTCTCCCCGCGCGTTGGCCGAT
TCATTAATGCAGCTG
